Addgene plasmid #196229: pLV-Hygro-EF1A-TRIP12(749-836)-EGFP
Purpose: EGFP fused to the C-terminus of a WWE domain within TRIP12 & a hygromycin resistance cassette
Depositing lab: Robert Sobol. Depositing organization: University of South Alabama. Publication: Overexpression of the WWE domain of RNF146 modulates poly-(ADP)-ribose dynamics at sites of DNA damage. Al-Rahahleh RQ, Roos WP, Saville KM, Andrews JF, Wu Z, Koczor CA, Prakash A, Sobol RW. DNA Repair (Amst). 2025 Jun;150:103845. doi: 10.1016/j.dnarep.2025.103845. Epub 2025 May 21. PubMed 40403420.
Backbone
  Vector backbone: lentiviral
  Backbone manufacturer: Vectorbuilder
  Backbone size w/o insert (bp): 8945
  Total vector size (bp): 10022
  Vector type: Mammalian Expression, Lentiviral
  Selectable markers: Hygromycin
Growth in bacteria
  Bacterial resistance: Ampicillin, 100 μg/mL
  Growth temperature: 37°C
  Growth strain: NEB Stable
  Copy number: High Copy
Gene/Insert
  Gene/Insert name: C-terminal EGFP tagged TRIP12(749- 836) (alt name: WWE domain OF TRIP12(749- 836))
  Species: H. sapiens (human)
  Insert size (bp): 1077
  Promoter: EF1A
  Tag / fusion protein: EGFP (C terminal on insert); Myc tag (N terminal on insert)
  Cloning method: Restriction Enzyme; 5′ cloning site MluI (unknown if destroyed); 3′ cloning site BamHI (unknown if destroyed)
  Sequencing primers: 5′ N/A
Terms and licenses: Academic/Nonprofit Terms; Industry Terms: Not Available to Industry
Depositor comments: Please visit https://doi.org/10.1101/2023.12.29.573650 for bioRxiv preprint.
How to cite: pLV-Hygro-EF1A-TRIP12(749-836)-EGFP was a gift from Robert Sobol (Addgene plasmid # 196229 ; http://n2t.net/addgene:196229 ; RRID:Addgene_196229)
