[The description below was written by a language model from this plasmid's Addgene catalogue record and pLannotate feature annotations shown in this document.]
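Description:
pLV-Hygro-EF1A-TRIP12(749-836)-EGFP is a third-generation-style, self-inactivating HIV-1 lentiviral expression vector built on a VectorBuilder backbone, about 10 kb in total. It is propagated in E. coli through a high-copy ColE1/pUC origin with ampicillin resistance (β-lactamase). The plasmid also carries an f1 origin, an SV40 origin and lac/T7/T3 remnants from the cloning backbone. The viral genome is transcribed from an RSV promoter fused to a truncated 5' LTR. It contains the Ψ packaging signal with a short gag fragment, the RRE for Rev-dependent nuclear export, the cPPT/CTS element that aids nuclear import, and a ΔU3 3' LTR followed by an SV40 polyadenylation signal. Packaging functions are not encoded on the plasmid and would have to be supplied in trans.

The payload is driven by the human EF1A promoter with its intron A. It encodes residues 749–836 of human TRIP12, an E3 ubiquitin ligase involved in the DNA damage response; this segment corresponds to its WWE domain. EGFP is fused to the C-terminus of the domain. The catalogue entry also lists an N-terminal Myc tag, although it is not annotated separately in the feature table. Gateway attB4, attB1 and attB2 sites flank the promoter and coding modules, reflecting modular assembly. A WPRE downstream of the fusion enhances transcript expression. A separate mouse PGK promoter drives the hygromycin phosphotransferase gene, allowing selection of stably transduced mammalian cells. The associated publication examines WWE domains and poly(ADP-ribose) dynamics at sites of DNA damage, which suggests the fluorescent fusion is used for live-cell imaging of this domain's behaviour in that context.
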