Features (pLannotate 1.2.2; 33 found; start..end, strand, type, name):
      3..229     +  promoter       RSV promoter: Rous sarcoma virus enhancer/promoter
    230..410     +  LTR            5' LTR (truncated): truncated 5' long terminal repeat (LTR) from HIV-1
    457..582     +  misc_feature   HIV-1 Ψ: packaging signal of human immunodeficiency virus type 1
    566..929     +  CDS            HIV-1 gag (fragment): gag protein from human immunodeficiency virus 1; gag
   1075..1308    +  misc_feature   RRE: The Rev response element (RRE) of HIV-1 allows for Rev-dependent mRNA export from the nucleus to the cytoplasm.
   1685..1785    +  CDS            Rev (fragment): human immunodeficiency virus 1 (HIV-1) Rev protein; rev; enhances nuclear export of unspliced and incompletely spliced viral mRNAs
   1803..1920    +  misc_feature   cPPT/CTS: central polypurine tract and central termination sequence of HIV-1
   1938..1958    +  protein_bind   attB4: mutant version of attB; core recombination site for the Gateway® BP reaction BP Clonase™
   1978..2189    +  promoter       EF-1α core promoter: core promoter for human elongation factor EF-1α
   2190..2299    +  intron         EF-1α intron A (fragment): intron upstream of the start codon of human EF-1α
   2925..3128    +  intron         EF-1α intron A: truncated intron upstream of the start codon of human EF-1α
   3137..3161    +  protein_bind   attB1: mutant version of attB; recombination site for the Gateway® BP reaction BP Clonase™
   3228..3497    +  CDS            TRIP12 (fragment): TRIPC_HUMAN - Also known as KIAA0045, ULF. Experimental evidence at protein level: Swiss-Prot protein existence level 1. E3 ubiquitin-protein ligase involved in ubiquitin fusion degradation (UFD) pathway and regulation of DNA repair (PubMed:19028681, PubMed:22884692). Part of the ubiquitin fusion degradation (UFD) pathway, a process that mediates ubiquitination of protein at their N-terminus, regardless of the presence of lysine residues in target proteins (PubMed:19028681). Acts as a key regulator of DNA damage response by acting as a suppressor of RNF168, an E3 ubiquitin-protein ligase that
   3543..4262    +  CDS            EGFP: the original enhanced GFP (Yang et al., 1996) mammalian codon-optimized
   4269..4293    -  protein_bind   attB2: mutant version of attB; recombination site for the Gateway® BP reaction BP Clonase™
   4311..4899    +  misc_feature   WPRE: woodchuck hepatitis virus posttranscriptional regulatory element
   4930..5417    +  promoter       PGK promoter: mouse phosphoglycerate kinase 1 promoter
   5434..6456    +  CDS            hph: KHYB_ECOLX - Experimental evidence at protein level: Swiss-Prot protein existence level 1. The aminoglycoside phosphotransferases achieve inactivation of their antibiotic substrates by phosphorylation. Only phosphorylates hygromycin and closely related compounds such as demethyl analogs and destomycin. From Escherichia coli.
   6452..6529    +  CDS            nef (fragment): NEF_HV1Z2 - Experimental evidence at protein level: Swiss-Prot protein existence level 1. Extracellular Nef protein targets CD4(+) T-lymphocytes for apoptosis by interacting with CXCR4 surface receptors. From Human immunodeficiency virus type 1 group M subtype D (isolate Z2/CDC-Z34) (HIV-1).
   6531..6764    +  LTR            3' LTR (ΔU3): self-inactivating 3' long terminal repeat (LTR) from HIV-1
   6836..6957    +  polyA_signal   SV40 poly(A) signal: SV40 polyadenylation signal
   6997..7132    +  rep_origin     SV40 ori: SV40 origin of replication
   7153..7171    -  promoter       T7 promoter: promoter for bacteriophage T7 RNA polymerase
   7179..7334    +  CDS            lacZα (fragment): LacZα fragment of β-galactosidase; lacZ fragment
   7339..7767    +  rep_origin     f1 ori (sequence partly withheld): f1 bacteriophage origin of replication; arrow indicates direction of (+) strand synthesis
   7820..7924    +  promoter       AmpR promoter: bla
   7925..8785    +  CDS            AmpR: β-lactamase; bla; confers resistance to ampicillin, carbenicillin, and related antibiotics
   8956..9544    +  rep_origin     ori: high-copy-number ColE1/pMB1/pBR322/pUC origin of replication
   9727..9819    +  CDS            lacI (fragment): lac repressor; lacI; The lac repressor binds to the lac operator to inhibit transcription in E. coli. This inhibition can be relieved by adding lactose or isopropyl-β-D-thiogalactopyranoside (IPTG).
   9832..9853    +  protein_bind   CAP binding site: CAP binding activates transcription in the presence of cAMP. E. coli catabolite activator protein
   9868..9898    +  promoter       lac promoter: promoter for the E. coli lac operon
   9906..9922    +  protein_bind   lac operator: The lac repressor binds to the lac operator to inhibit transcription in E. coli. This inhibition can be relieved by adding lactose or isopropyl-β-D-thiogalactopyranoside (IPTG). lac repressor encoded by lacI
   9967..9985    +  promoter       T3 promoter: promoter for bacteriophage T3 RNA polymerase
>Addgene plasmid #196229 | pLV-Hygro-EF1A-TRIP12(749-836)-EGFP | addgene full sequence | sequence record 398015 | Addgene NGS Result
AATGTAGTCTTATGCAATACTCTTGTAGTCTTGCAACATGGTAACGATGAGTTAGCAACATGCCTTACAA
GGAGAGAAAAAGCACCGTGCATGCCGATTGGTGGAAGTAAGGTGGTACGATCGTGCCTTATTAGGAAGGC
AACAGACGGGTCTGACATGGATTGGACGAACCACTGAATTGCCGCATTGCAGAGATATTGTATTTAAGTG
CCTAGCTCGATACATAAACGGGTCTCTCTGGTTAGACCAGATCTGAGCCTGGGAGCTCTCTGGCTAACTA
GGGAACCCACTGCTTAAGCCTCAATAAAGCTTGCCTTGAGTGCTTCAAGTAGTGTGTGCCCGTCTGTTGT
GTGACTCTGGTAACTAGAGATCCCTCAGACCCTTTTAGTCAGTGTGGAAAATCTCTAGCAGTGGCGCCCG
AACAGGGACTTGAAAGCGAAAGGGAAACCAGAGGAGCTCTCTCGACGCAGGACTCGGCTTGCTGAAGCGC
GCACGGCAAGAGGCGAGGGGCGGCGACTGGTGAGTACGCCAAAAATTTTGACTAGCGGAGGCTAGAAGGA
GAGAGATGGGTGCGAGAGCGTCAGTATTAAGCGGGGGAGAATTAGATCGCGATGGGAAAAAATTCGGTTA
AGGCCAGGGGGAAAGAAAAAATATAAATTAAAACATATAGTATGGGCAAGCAGGGAGCTAGAACGATTCG
CAGTTAATCCTGGCCTGTTAGAAACATCAGAAGGCTGTAGACAAATACTGGGACAGCTACAACCATCCCT
TCAGACAGGATCAGAAGAACTTAGATCATTATATAATACAGTAGCAACCCTCTATTGTGTGCATCAAAGG
ATAGAGATAAAAGACACCAAGGAAGCTTTAGACAAGATAGAGGAAGAGCAAAACAAAAGTAAGACCACCG
CACAGCAAGCGGCCGCTGATCTTCAGACCTGGAGGAGGAGATATGAGGGACAATTGGAGAAGTGAATTAT
ATAAATATAAAGTAGTAAAAATTGAACCATTAGGAGTAGCACCCACCAAGGCAAAGAGAAGAGTGGTGCA
GAGAGAAAAAAGAGCAGTGGGAATAGGAGCTTTGTTCCTTGGGTTCTTGGGAGCAGCAGGAAGCACTATG
GGCGCAGCGTCAATGACGCTGACGGTACAGGCCAGACAATTATTGTCTGGTATAGTGCAGCAGCAGAACA
ATTTGCTGAGGGCTATTGAGGCGCAACAGCATCTGTTGCAACTCACAGTCTGGGGCATCAAGCAGCTCCA
GGCAAGAATCCTGGCTGTGGAAAGATACCTAAAGGATCAACAGCTCCTGGGGATTTGGGGTTGCTCTGGA
AAACTCATTTGCACCACTGCTGTGCCTTGGAATGCTAGTTGGAGTAATAAATCTCTGGAACAGATTTGGA
ATCACACGACCTGGATGGAGTGGGACAGAGAAATTAACAATTACACAAGCTTAATACACTCCTTAATTGA
AGAATCGCAAAACCAGCAAGAAAAGAATGAACAAGAATTATTGGAATTAGATAAATGGGCAAGTTTGTGG
AATTGGTTTAACATAACAAATTGGCTGTGGTATATAAAATTATTCATAATGATAGTAGGAGGCTTGGTAG
GTTTAAGAATAGTTTTTGCTGTACTTTCTATAGTGAATAGAGTTAGGCAGGGATATTCACCATTATCGTT
TCAGACCCACCTCCCAACCCCGAGGGGACCCGACAGGCCCGAAGGAATAGAAGAAGAAGGTGGAGAGAGA
GACAGAGACAGATCCATTCGATTAGTGAACGGATCTCGACGGTATCGCTAGCTTTTAAAAGAAAAGGGGG
GATTGGGGGGTACAGTGCAGGGGAAAGAATAGTAGACATAATAGCAACAGACATACAAACTAAAGAATTA
CAAAAACAAATTACAAAAATTCAAAATTTTACTAGTGATTATCGGATCAACTTTGTATAGAAAAGTTGGG
CTCCGGTGCCCGTCAGTGGGCAGAGCGCACATCGCCCACAGTCCCCGAGAAGTTGGGGGGAGGGGTCGGC
AATTGAACCGGTGCCTAGAGAAGGTGGCGCGGGGTAAACTGGGAAAGTGATGTCGTGTACTGGCTCCGCC
TTTTTCCCGAGGGTGGGGGAGAACCGTATATAAGTGCAGTAGTCGCCGTGAACGTTCTTTTTCGCAACGG
GTTTGCCGCCAGAACACAGGTAAGTGCCGTGTGTGGTTCCCGCGGGCCTGGCCTCTTTACGGGTTATGGC
CCTTGCGTGCCTTGAATTACTTCCACCTGGCTGCAGTACGTGATTCTTGATCCCGAGCTTCGGGTTGGAA
GTGGGTGGGAGAGTTCGAGGCCTTGCGCTTAAGGAGCCCCTTCGCCTCGTGCTTGAGTTGAGGCCTGGCC
TGGGCGCTGGGGCCGCCGCGTGCGAATCTGGTGGCACCTTCGCGCCTGTCTCGCTGCTTTCGATAAGTCT
CTAGCCATTTAAAATTTTTGATGACCTGCTGCGACGCTTTTTTTCTGGCAAGATAGTCTTGTAAATGCGG
GCCAAGATCTGCACACTGGTATTTCGGTTTTTGGGGCCGCGGGCGGCGACGGGGCCCGTGCGTCCCAGCG
CACATGTTCGGCGAGGCGGGGCCTGCGAGCGCGGCCACCGAGAATCGGACGGGGGTAGTCTCAAGCTGGC
CGGCCTGCTCTGGTGCCTGGTCTCGCGCCGCCGTGTATCGCCCCGCCCTGGGCGGCAAGGCTGGCCCGGT
CGGCACCAGTTGCGTGAGCGGAAAGATGGCCGCTTCCCGGCCCTGCTGCAGGGAGCTCAAAATGGAGGAC
GCGGCGCTCGGGAGAGCGGGCGGGTGAGTCACCCACACAAAGGAAAAGGGCCTTTCCGTCCTCAGCCGTC
GCTTCATGTGACTCCACGGAGTACCGGGCGCCGTCCAGGCACCTCGATTAGTTCTCGAGCTTTTGGAGTA
CGTCGTCTTTAGGTTGGGGGGAGGGGTTTTATGCGATGGAGTTTCCCCACACTGAGTGGGTGGAGACTGA
AGTTAGGCCAGCTTGGCACTTGATGTAATTCTCCTTGGAATTTGCCCTTTTTGAGTTTGGATCTTGGTTC
ATTCTCAAGCCTCAGACAGTGGTTCAAAGTTTTTTTCTTCCATTTCAGGTGTCGTGACAAGTTTGTACAA
AAAAGCAGGCTGCCACCACGCGTGCCACCATGGAACAAAAACTCATCTCAGAAGAGGATCTGGGCAGCGG
CAGCGGCAGCATGTTGAAGAAGGGAAATGCACAGAACACAGATGGTGCGATATGGCAGTGGCGTGATGAT
CGGGGCCTCTGGCATCCATATAACAGGATTGACAGCCGGATCATTGAGCAAATCAATGAGGACACGGGAA
CAGCACGTGCCATTCAGAGAAAACCTAACCCGTTAGCCAATAGTAACACTAGTGGATATTCAGAGTCAAA
GAAGGATGATGCTCGAGCACAGCTTATGAAAGAAGATCCGGAACTGGCTAAGTCTTTTATTAAGTCTGGT
GGCGGAGGCTCGGGCGGAGGTGGATCCGGTGGCGGCGGATCAATGGTGAGCAAGGGCGAGGAGCTGTTCA
CCGGGGTGGTGCCCATCCTGGTCGAGCTGGACGGCGACGTAAACGGCCACAAGTTCAGCGTGTCCGGCGA
GGGCGAGGGCGATGCCACCTACGGCAAGCTGACCCTGAAGTTCATCTGCACCACCGGCAAGCTGCCCGTG
CCCTGGCCCACCCTCGTGACCACCCTGACCTACGGCGTGCAGTGCTTCAGCCGCTACCCCGACCACATGA
AGCAGCACGACTTCTTCAAGTCCGCCATGCCCGAAGGCTACGTCCAGGAGCGCACCATCTTCTTCAAGGA
CGACGGCAACTACAAGACCCGCGCCGAGGTGAAGTTCGAGGGCGACACCCTGGTGAACCGCATCGAGCTG
AAGGGCATCGACTTCAAGGAGGACGGCAACATCCTGGGGCACAAGCTGGAGTACAACTACAACAGCCACA
ACGTCTATATCATGGCCGACAAGCAGAAGAACGGCATCAAGGTGAACTTCAAGATCCGCCACAACATCGA
GGACGGCAGCGTGCAGCTCGCCGACCACTACCAGCAGAACACCCCCATCGGCGACGGCCCCGTGCTGCTG
CCCGACAACCACTACCTGAGCACCCAGTCCGCCCTGAGCAAAGACCCCAACGAGAAGCGCGATCACATGG
TCCTGCTGGAGTTCGTGACCGCCGCCGGGATCACTCTCGGCATGGACGAGCTGTACAAGTAATCTAGAAC
CCAGCTTTCTTGTACAAAGTGGTGATAATCGAATTCCGATAATCAACCTCTGGATTACAAAATTTGTGAA
AGATTGACTGGTATTCTTAACTATGTTGCTCCTTTTACGCTATGTGGATACGCTGCTTTAATGCCTTTGT
ATCATGCTATTGCTTCCCGTATGGCTTTCATTTTCTCCTCCTTGTATAAATCCTGGTTGCTGTCTCTTTA
TGAGGAGTTGTGGCCCGTTGTCAGGCAACGTGGCGTGGTGTGCACTGTGTTTGCTGACGCAACCCCCACT
GGTTGGGGCATTGCCACCACCTGTCAGCTCCTTTCCGGGACTTTCGCTTTCCCCCTCCCTATTGCCACGG
CGGAACTCATCGCCGCCTGCCTTGCCCGCTGCTGGACAGGGGCTCGGCTGTTGGGCACTGACAATTCCGT
GGTGTTGTCGGGGAAGCTGACGTCCTTTCCATGGCTGCTCGCCTGTGTTGCCACCTGGATTCTGCGCGGG
ACGTCCTTCTGCTACGTCCCTTCGGCCCTCAATCCAGCGGACCTTCCTTCCCGCGGCCTGCTGCCGGCTC
TGCGGCCTCTTCCGCGTCTTCGCCTTCGCCCTCAGACGAGTCGGATCTCCCTTTGGGCCGCCTCCCCGCA
TCGGGAATTCCCGCGGTTCGAATTCTACCGGGTAGGGGAGGCGCTTTTCCCAAGGCAGTCTGGAGCATGC
GCTTTAGCAGCCCCGCTGGGCACTTGGCGCTACACAAGTGGCCTCTGGCCTCGCACACATTCCACATCCA
CCGGTAGGCGCCAACCGGCTCCGTTCTTTGGTGGCCCCTTCGCGCCACCTTCTACTCCTCCCCTAGTCAG
GAAGTTCCCCCCCGCCCCGCAGCTCGCGTCGTGCAGGACGTGACAAATGGAAGTAGCACGTCTCACTAGT
CTCGTGCAGATGGACAGCACCGCTGAGCAATGGAAGCGGGTAGGCCTTTGGGGCAGCGGCCAATAGCAGC
TTTGCTCCTTCGCTTTCTGGGCTCAGAGGCTGGGAAGGGGTGGGTCCGGGGGCGGGCTCAGGGGCGGGGC
GGGCGCCCGAAGGTCCTCCGGAGGCCCGGCATTCTGCACGCTTCAAAAGCGCACGTCTGCCGCGCTGTTC
TCCTCTTCCTCATCTCCGGGCCTTTCGACCTCACGTGGCCACCATGAAAAAGCCTGAACTCACCGCGACG
TCTGTCGAGAAGTTTCTGATCGAAAAGTTCGACAGCGTCTCCGACCTGATGCAGCTCTCGGAGGGCGAAG
AATCTCGTGCTTTCAGCTTCGATGTAGGAGGGCGTGGATATGTCCTGCGGGTAAATAGCTGCGCCGATGG
TTTCTACAAAGATCGTTATGTTTATCGGCACTTTGCATCGGCCGCGCTCCCGATTCCGGAAGTGCTTGAC
ATTGGGGAATTTAGCGAGAGCCTGACCTATTGCATCTCCCGCCGTGCACAGGGTGTCACGTTGCAAGACC
TGCCTGAAACCGAACTGCCCGCTGTTCTGCAGCCGGTCGCGGAGGCCATGGATGCGATCGCTGCGGCCGA
TCTTAGCCAGACGAGCGGGTTCGGCCCATTCGGACCGCAAGGAATCGGTCAATACACTACATGGCGTGAT
TTCATATGCGCGATTGCTGATCCCCATGTGTATCACTGGCAAACTGTGATGGACGACACCGTCAGTGCGT
CCGTCGCGCAGGCTCTCGATGAGCTGATGCTTTGGGCCGAGGACTGCCCCGAAGTCCGGCACCTCGTGCA
CGCGGATTTCGGCTCCAACAATGTCCTGACGGACAATGGCCGCATAACAGCGGTCATTGACTGGAGCGAG
GCGATGTTCGGGGATTCCCAATACGAGGTCGCCAACATCTTCTTCTGGAGGCCGTGGTTGGCTTGTATGG
AGCAGCAGACGCGCTACTTCGAGCGGAGGCATCCGGAGCTTGCAGGATCGCCGCGGCTCCGGGCGTATAT
GCTCCGCATTGGTCTTGACCAACTCTATCAGAGCTTGGTTGACGGCAATTTCGATGATGCAGCTTGGGCG
CAGGGTCGATGCGACGCAATCGTCCGATCCGGAGCCGGGACTGTCGGGCGTACACAAATCGCCCGCAGAA
GCGCGGCCGTCTGGACCGATGGCTGTGTAGAAGTACTCGCCGATAGTGGAAACCGACGCCCCAGCACTCG
TCCGAGGGCAAAGGAATAGGGTACCTTTAAGACCAATGACTTACAAGGCAGCTGTAGATCTTAGCCACTT
TTTAAAAGAAAAGGGGGGACTGGAAGGGCTAATTCACTCCCAACGAAGACAAGATCTGCTTTTTGCTTGT
ACTGGGTCTCTCTGGTTAGACCAGATCTGAGCCTGGGAGCTCTCTGGCTAACTAGGGAACCCACTGCTTA
AGCCTCAATAAAGCTTGCCTTGAGTGCTTCAAGTAGTGTGTGCCCGTCTGTTGTGTGACTCTGGTAACTA
GAGATCCCTCAGACCCTTTTAGTCAGTGTGGAAAATCTCTAGCAGTAGTAGTTCATGTCATCTTATTATT
CAGTATTTATAACTTGCAAAGAAATGAATATCAGAGAGTGAGAGGAACTTGTTTATTGCAGCTTATAATG
GTTACAAATAAAGCAATAGCATCACAAATTTCACAAATAAAGCATTTTTTTCACTGCATTCTAGTTGTGG
TTTGTCCAAACTCATCAATGTATCTTATCATGTCTGGCTCTAGCTATCCCGCCCCTAACTCCGCCCATCC
CGCCCCTAACTCCGCCCAGTTCCGCCCATTCTCCGCCCCATGGCTGACTAATTTTTTTTATTTATGCAGA
GGCCGAGGCCGCCTCGGCCTCTGAGCTATTCCAGAAGTAGTGAGGAGGCTTTTTTGGAGGCCTAGGGACG
TACCCAATTCGCCCTATAGTGAGTCGTATTACGCGCGCTCACTGGCCGTCGTTTTACAACGTCGTGACTG
GGAAAACCCTGGCGTTACCCAACTTAATCGCCTTGCAGCACATCCCCCTTTCGCCAGCTGGCGTAATAGC
GAAGAGGCCCGCACCGATCGCCCTTCCCAACAGTTGCGCAGCCTGAATGGCGAATGGG
[124 nt withheld, positions 7339-7462]
C
[91 nt withheld, positions 7464-7554]
A
[49 nt withheld, positions 7556-7604]
CCTTTGACGTTGGAGTCCACGTTCTTT
[37 nt withheld, positions 7632-7668]
ACCCTATCTCGGTCTATTCTTTTGATTTATAAGGGATTTTGCCGATTTCGGCCTATTGGTTAAAAAATGA
GCTGATTTAACAAAAATTTAACGCGAATTTTAACAAAATATTAACGCTTACAATTTAGGTGGCACTTTTC
GGGGAAATGTGCGCGGAACCCCTATTTGTTTATTTTTCTAAATACATTCAAATATGTATCCGCTCATGAG
ACAATAACCCTGATAAATGCTTCAATAATATTGAAAAAGGAAGAGTATGAGTATTCAACATTTCCGTGTC
GCCCTTATTCCCTTTTTTGCGGCATTTTGCCTTCCTGTTTTTGCTCACCCAGAAACGCTGGTGAAAGTAA
AAGATGCTGAAGATCAGTTGGGTGCACGAGTGGGTTACATCGAACTGGATCTCAACAGCGGTAAGATCCT
TGAGAGTTTTCGCCCCGAAGAACGTTTTCCAATGATGAGCACTTTTAAAGTTCTGCTATGTGGCGCGGTA
TTATCCCGTATTGACGCCGGGCAAGAGCAACTCGGTCGCCGCATACACTATTCTCAGAATGACTTGGTTG
AGTACTCACCAGTCACAGAAAAGCATCTTACGGATGGCATGACAGTAAGAGAATTATGCAGTGCTGCCAT
AACCATGAGTGATAACACTGCGGCCAACTTACTTCTGACAACGATCGGAGGACCGAAGGAGCTAACCGCT
TTTTTGCACAACATGGGGGATCATGTAACTCGCCTTGATCGTTGGGAACCGGAGCTGAATGAAGCCATAC
CAAACGACGAGCGTGACACCACGATGCCTGTAGCAATGGCAACAACGTTGCGCAAACTATTAACTGGCGA
ACTACTTACTCTAGCTTCCCGGCAACAATTAATAGACTGGATGGAGGCGGATAAAGTTGCAGGACCACTT
CTGCGCTCGGCCCTTCCGGCTGGCTGGTTTATTGCTGATAAATCTGGAGCCGGTGAGCGTGGGTCTCGCG
GTATCATTGCAGCACTGGGGCCAGATGGTAAGCCCTCCCGTATCGTAGTTATCTACACGACGGGGAGTCA
GGCAACTATGGATGAACGAAATAGACAGATCGCTGAGATAGGTGCCTCACTGATTAAGCATTGGTAACTG
TCAGACCAAGTTTACTCATATATACTTTAGATTGATTTAAAACTTCATTTTTAATTTAAAAGGATCTAGG
TGAAGATCCTTTTTGATAATCTCATGACCAAAATCCCTTAACGTGAGTTTTCGTTCCACTGAGCGTCAGA
CCCCGTAGAAAAGATCAAAGGATCTTCTTGAGATCCTTTTTTTCTGCGCGTAATCTGCTGCTTGCAAACA
AAAAAACCACCGCTACCAGCGGTGGTTTGTTTGCCGGATCAAGAGCTACCAACTCTTTTTCCGAAGGTAA
CTGGCTTCAGCAGAGCGCAGATACCAAATACTGTTCTTCTAGTGTAGCCGTAGTTAGGCCACCACTTCAA
GAACTCTGTAGCACCGCCTACATACCTCGCTCTGCTAATCCTGTTACCAGTGGCTGCTGCCAGTGGCGAT
AAGTCGTGTCTTACCGGGTTGGACTCAAGACGATAGTTACCGGATAAGGCGCAGCGGTCGGGCTGAACGG
GGGGTTCGTGCACACAGCCCAGCTTGGAGCGAACGACCTACACCGAACTGAGATACCTACAGCGTGAGCT
ATGAGAAAGCGCCACGCTTCCCGAAGAGAGAAAGGCGGACAGGTATCCGGTAAGCGGCAGGGTCGGAACA
GGAGAGCGCACGAGGGAGCTTCCAGGGGGAAACGCCTGGTATCTTTATAGTCCTGTCGGGTTTCGCCACC
TCTGACTTGAGCGTCGATTTTTGTGATGCTCGTCAGGGGGGCGGAGCCTATGGAAAAACGCCAGCAACGC
GGCCTTTTTACGGTTCCTGGCCTTTTGCTGGCCTTTTGCTCACATGTTCTTTCCTGCGTTATCCCCTGAT
TCTGTGGATAACCGTATTACCGCCTTTGAGTGAGCTGATACCGCTCGCCGCAGCCGAACGACCGAGCGCA
GCGAGTCAGTGAGCGAGGAAGCGGAAGAGCGCCCAATACGCAAACCGCCTCTCCCCGCGCGTTGGCCGAT
TCATTAATGCAGCTGGCACGACAGGTTTCCCGACTGGAAAGCGGGCAGTGAGCGCAACGCAATTAATGTG
AGTTAGCTCACTCATTAGGCACCCCAGGCTTTACACTTTATGCTTCCGGCTCGTATGTTGTGTGGAATTG
TGAGCGGATAACAATTTCACACAGGAAACAGCTATGACCATGATTACGCCAAGCGCGCAATTAACCCTCA
CTAAAGGGAACAAAAGCTGGAGCTGCAAGCTT
